>Addgene plasmid #84422 | TOPO-BC28 | addgene full sequence | sequence record 163365 | Addgene assembled sequence
AGCGCCCAATACGCAAACCGCCTCTCCCCGCGCGTTGGCCGATTCATTAATGCAGCTGGCACGACAGGTT
TCCCGACTGGAAAGCGGGCAGTGAGCGCAACGCAATTAATGTGAGTTAGCTCACTCATTAGGCACCCCAG
GCTTTACACTTTATGCTTCCGGCTCGTATGTTGTGTGGAATTGTGAGCGGATAACAATTTCACACAGGAA
ACAGCTATGACCATGATTACGCCAAGCTATTTAGGTGACACTATAGAATACTCAAGCTATGCATCAAGCT
TGGTACCGAGCTCGGATCCACTAGTAACGGCCGCCAGTGTGCTGGAATTCGCCCTTAAGCAGAAGACGGC
ATACGAGATCGGTCTCGGCATTCCTGCTGAACCGCTCTTCCGATCTCTTCAACTAGAGAACCCACTGCTT
ACAAGGGCGAATTCTGCAGATATCCATCACACTGGCGGCCGCTCGAGCATGCATCTAGAGGGCCCAATTC
GCCCTATAGTGAGTCGTATTACAATTCACTGGCCGTCGTTTTACAACGTCGTGACTGGGAAAACCCTGGC
GTTACCCAACTTAATCGCCTTGCAGCACATCCCCCTTTCGCCAGCTGGCGTAATAGCGAAGAGGCCCGCA
CCGATCGCCCTTCCCAACAGTTGCGCAGCCTGAATGGCGAATGG
[124 nt withheld, positions 675-798]
C
[91 nt withheld, positions 800-890]
A
[49 nt withheld, positions 892-940]
CCTTTGACGTTGGAGTCCACGTTCTTT
[37 nt withheld, positions 968-1004]
ACCCTATCTCGGTCTATTCTTTTGATTTATAAGGGATTTTGCCGATTTCGGCCTATTGGTTAAAAAATGA
GCTGATTTAACAAAAATTTAACGCGAATTTTAACAAAATTCAGGGCGCAAGGGCTGCTAAAGGAAGCGGA
ACACGTAGAAAGCCAGTCCGCAGAAACGGTGCTGACCCCGGATGAATGTCAGCTACTGGGCTATCTGGAC
AAGGGAAAACGCAAGCGCAAAGAGAAAGCAGGTAGCTTGCAGTGGGCTTACATGGCGATAGCTAGACTGG
GCGGTTTTATGGACAGCAAGCGAACCGGAATTGCCAGCTGGGGCGCCCTCTGGTAAGGTTGGGAAGCCCT
GCAAAGTAAACTGGATGGCTTTCTTGCCGCCAAGGATCTGATGGCGCAGGGGATCAAGATCTGATCAAGA
GACAGGATGAGGATCGTTTCGCATGATTGAACAAGATGGATTGCACGCAGGTTCTCCGGCCGCTTGGGTG
GAGAGGCTATTCGGCTATGACTGGGCACAACAGACAATCGGCTGCTCTGATGCCGCCGTGTTCCGGCTGT
CAGCGCAGGGGCGCCCGGTTCTTTTTGTCAAGACCGACCTGTCCGGTGCCCTGAATGAACTGCAGGACGA
GGCAGCGCGGCTATCGTGGCTGGCCACGACGGGCGTTCCTTGCGCAGCTGTGCTCGACGTTGTCACTGAA
GCGGGAAGGGACTGGCTGCTATTGGGCGAAGTGCCGGGGCAGGATCTCCTGTCATCCCACCTTGCTCCTG
CCGAGAAAGTATCCATCATGGCTGATGCAATGCGGCGGCTGCATACGCTTGATCCGGCTACCTGCCCATT
CGACCACCAAGCGAAACATCGCATCGAGCGAGCACGTACTCGGATGGAAGCCGGTCTTGTCGATCAGGAT
GATCTGGACGAAGAGCATCAGGGGCTCGCGCCAGCCGAACTGTTCGCCAGGCTCAAGGCGCGCATGCCCG
ACGGCGAGGATCTCGTCGTGACCCATGGCGATGCCTGCTTGCCGAATATCATGGTGGAAAATGGCCGCTT
TTCTGGATTCATCGACTGTGGCCGGCTGGGTGTGGCGGACCGCTATCAGGACATAGCGTTGGCTACCCGT
GATATTGCTGAAGAGCTTGGCGGCGAATGGGCTGACCGCTTCCTCGTGCTTTACGGTATCGCCGCTCCCG
ATTCGCAGCGCATCGCCTTCTATCGCCTTCTTGACGAGTTCTTCTGAATTGAAAAAGGAAGAGTATGAGT
ATTCAACATTTCCGTGTCGCCCTTATTCCCTTTTTTGCGGCATTTTGCCTTCCTGTTTTTGCTCACCCAG
AAACGCTGGTGAAAGTAAAAGATGCTGAAGATCAGTTGGGTGCACGAGTGGGTTACATCGAACTGGATCT
CAACAGCGGTAAGATCCTTGAGAGTTTTCGCCCCGAAGAACGTTTTCCAATGATGAGCACTTTTAAAGTT
CTGCTATGTGGCGCGGTATTATCCCGTATTGACGCCGGGCAAGAGCAACTCGGTCGCCGCATACACTATT
CTCAGAATGACTTGGTTGAGTACTCACCAGTCACAGAAAAGCATCTTACGGATGGCATGACAGTAAGAGA
ATTATGCAGTGCTGCCATAACCATGAGTGATAACACTGCGGCCAACTTACTTCTGACAACGATCGGAGGA
CCGAAGGAGCTAACCGCTTTTTTGCACAACATGGGGGATCATGTAACTCGCCTTGATCGTTGGGAACCGG
AGCTGAATGAAGCCATACCAAACGACGAGCGTGACACCACGATGCCTGTAGCAATGGCAACAACGTTGCG
CAAACTATTAACTGGCGAACTACTTACTCTAGCTTCCCGGCAACAATTAATAGACTGGATGGAGGCGGAT
AAAGTTGCAGGACCACTTCTGCGCTCGGCCCTTCCGGCTGGCTGGTTTATTGCTGATAAATCTGGAGCCG
GTGAGCGTGGGTCTCGCGGTATCATTGCAGCACTGGGGCCAGATGGTAAGCCCTCCCGTATCGTAGTTAT
CTACACGACGGGGAGTCAGGCAACTATGGATGAACGAAATAGACAGATCGCTGAGATAGGTGCCTCACTG
ATTAAGCATTGGTAACTGTCAGACCAAGTTTACTCATATATACTTTAGATTGATTTAAAACTTCATTTTT
AATTTAAAAGGATCTAGGTGAAGATCCTTTTTGATAATCTCATGACCAAAATCCCTTAACGTGAGTTTTC
GTTCCACTGAGCGTCAGACCCCGTAGAAAAGATCAAAGGATCTTCTTGAGATCCTTTTTTTCTGCGCGTA
ATCTGCTGCTTGCAAACAAAAAAACCACCGCTACCAGCGGTGGTTTGTTTGCCGGATCAAGAGCTACCAA
CTCTTTTTCCGAAGGTAACTGGCTTCAGCAGAGCGCAGATACCAAATACTGTTCTTCTAGTGTAGCCGTA
GTTAGGCCACCACTTCAAGAACTCTGTAGCACCGCCTACATACCTCGCTCTGCTAATCCTGTTACCAGTG
GCTGCTGCCAGTGGCGATAAGTCGTGTCTTACCGGGTTGGACTCAAGACGATAGTTACCGGATAAGGCGC
AGCGGTCGGGCTGAACGGGGGGTTCGTGCACACAGCCCAGCTTGGAGCGAACGACCTACACCGAACTGAG
ATACCTACAGCGTGAGCTATGAGAAAGCGCCACGCTTCCCGAAGGGAGAAAGGCGGACAGGTATCCGGTA
AGCGGCAGGGTCGGAACAGGAGAGCGCACGAGGGAGCTTCCAGGGGGAAACGCCTGGTATCTTTATAGTC
CTGTCGGGTTTCGCCACCTCTGACTTGAGCGTCGATTTTTGTGATGCTCGTCAGGGGGGCGGAGCCTATG
GAAAAACGCCAGCAACGCGGCCTTTTTACGGTTCCTGGCCTTTTGCTGGCCTTTTGCTCACATGTTCTTT
CCTGCGTTATCCCCTGATTCTGTGGATAACCGTATTACCGCCTTTGAGTGAGCTGATACCGCTCGCCGCA
GCCGAACGACCGAGCGCAGCGAGTCAGTGAGCGAGGAAGCGGAAG
Features (pLannotate 1.2.2; 14 found; start..end, strand, type, name):
      2..94      +  CDS            lacI (fragment): lac repressor; lacI; The lac repressor binds to the lac operator to inhibit transcription in E. coli. This inhibition can be relieved by adding lactose or isopropyl-β-D-thiogalactopyranoside (IPTG).
    107..128     +  protein_bind   CAP binding site: CAP binding activates transcription in the presence of cAMP. E. coli catabolite activator protein
    143..173     +  promoter       lac promoter: promoter for the E. coli lac operon
    181..197     +  protein_bind   lac operator: The lac repressor binds to the lac operator to inhibit transcription in E. coli. This inhibition can be relieved by adding lactose or isopropyl-β-D-thiogalactopyranoside (IPTG). lac repressor encoded by lacI
    239..257     +  promoter       SP6 promoter: promoter for bacteriophage SP6 RNA polymerase
    401..421     +  LTR            5' LTR (truncated) (fragment): truncated 5' long terminal repeat (LTR) from HIV-1
    493..511     -  promoter       T7 promoter: promoter for bacteriophage T7 RNA polymerase
    514..671     +  CDS            lacZα (fragment): LacZα fragment of β-galactosidase; lacZ fragment
    675..1103    +  rep_origin     f1 ori (sequence partly withheld): f1 bacteriophage origin of replication; arrow indicates direction of (+) strand synthesis
   1116..1415    +  CDS            tnpA (fragment): TN5P_ECOLX - Also known as tnp. Experimental evidence at protein level: Swiss-Prot protein existence level 1. Mediates transposition of transposon Tn5 by a 'cut and paste' mechanism. First, the monomeric transposase binds the 19 bp inverted DNA repeats flanking the transposon. Then, dimerization of the DNA- bound transposase creates a synaptic DNA complex. After nicking of the first DNA strand, excision of the transposon proceeds through a series of intermediates. The transposase then mediates the insertion of the transposon at a new site by strand transfer. The activity of the wild- type tran
   1447..2238    +  CDS            neo: KKA2_KLEPN - Also known as kan, nptII. Experimental evidence at protein level: Swiss-Prot protein existence level 1. Resistance to kanamycin, neomycin, paromomycin, ribostamycin, butirosin and gentamicin B. From Klebsiella pneumoniae.
   2242..2258    +  promoter       AmpR promoter (fragment): bla
   2259..3119    +  CDS            AmpR: β-lactamase; bla; confers resistance to ampicillin, carbenicillin, and related antibiotics
   3290..3878    +  rep_origin     ori: high-copy-number ColE1/pMB1/pBR322/pUC origin of replication
