[The description below was written by a language model from this plasmid's Addgene catalogue record and pLannotate feature annotations shown in this document.]
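Description:
TOPO-BC28 is a small bacterial cloning plasmid (about 4.1 kb) built on the commercial pCRII-TOPO backbone and classified as a barcoding plasmid. It carries an 86 bp synthetic insert, BC28, introduced by TOPO cloning, which encodes an Illumina barcode for FREQ-Seq-Squared, a method for high-throughput combinatorial quantification of allele frequencies by sequencing. The plasmid is one member of a kit of such barcode constructs, so it serves mainly as a stable, renewable source of one defined barcode sequence rather than as an expression vector.

The insert sits in the pCRII-TOPO cloning region, flanked by an SP6 promoter on one side and an inward-facing T7 promoter on the other. These bacteriophage promoters are listed as the insert's promoters and also provide the standard priming sites for sequence verification. The cloning site lies within the lac promoter/operator–lacZα cassette, with a CAP binding site and a lacI fragment upstream, which is the usual blue/white screening arrangement of this backbone. An automated annotation of a roughly 20 bp "truncated HIV-1 5' LTR" fragment falls in the insert region. Given its size and the synthetic nature of the insert, it is most likely a chance similarity rather than a functional viral element.

Propagation in E. coli relies on a high-copy ColE1/pUC-type origin, and an f1 origin allows single-stranded DNA production. The backbone carries both an ampicillin resistance gene (β-lactamase) and a neo/kanamycin resistance gene preceded by a Tn5-derived fragment. The record lists ampicillin as the selection.
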