Addgene plasmid #84422: TOPO-BC28
Purpose: Encodes illumina barcodes for allele frequency sequencing (FREQ-Seq-Squared)
Depositing lab: J.J. Emerson. Depositing organization: University of California, Irvine. Publication: FREQ-Seq2: a method for precise high-throughput combinatorial quantification of allele frequencies. Zhao R, Lukacsovich T, Gaut R, Emerson JJ. G3 (Bethesda). 2023 Sep 30;13(10):jkad162. doi: 10.1093/g3journal/jkad162. PubMed 37494033.
Backbone
  Vector backbone: pCRII-TOPO
  Backbone manufacturer: Thermo Fisher Scientific
  Vector type: Barcoding plasmids
Growth in bacteria
  Bacterial resistance: Ampicillin, 100 μg/mL
  Growth temperature: 37°C
  Growth strain: DH5alpha
  Copy number: High Copy
Gene/Insert
  Gene/Insert name: BC28
  Species: Synthetic
  Insert size (bp): 86
  Promoter: SP6/T7
  Cloning method: TOPO Cloning
  Sequencing primers: 5′ T7; 3′ SP6
Terms and licenses: Academic/Nonprofit Terms; Industry Terms: Not Available to Industry
Depositor comments: This plasmid is part of the FREQ-Seq-Squared kit. See Addgene's kit collection page for more details: https://www.addgene.org/kits/
How to cite: TOPO-BC28 was a gift from J.J. Emerson (Addgene plasmid # 84422 ; http://n2t.net/addgene:84422 ; RRID:Addgene_84422)
