>Addgene plasmid #84422 | TOPO-BC28 | depositor partial sequence | sequence record 161028 | Primer and barcode sequence
GTAAGCAGTGGGTTCTCTAGTTGAAGAGATCGGAAGAGCGGTTC
