>Addgene plasmid #84422 | TOPO-BC28 | addgene partial sequence | sequence record 163364 | F1ori-R 5'-AGGGAAGAAAGCGAAAGGAG-3'
[67 nt withheld, positions 1-67]
CCATTCGCCATTCAGGCTGCGCAACTGTTGGGAAGGGCGATCGGTGCGGGCCTCTTCGCTATTACGCCAG
CTGGCGAAAGGGGGATGTGCTGCAAGGCGATTAAGTTGGGTAACGCCAGGGTTTTCCCAGTCACGACGTT
GTAAAACGACGGCCAGTGAATTGTAATACGACTCACTATAGGGCGAATTGGGCCCTCTAGATGCATGCTC
GAGCGGCCGCCAGTGTGATGGATATCTGCAGAATTCGCCCTTGTAAGCAGTGGGTTCTCTAGTTGAAGAG
ATCGGAAGAGCGGTTCAGCAGGAATGCCGAGACCGATCTCGTATGCCGTCTTCTGCTTAAGGGCGAATTC
CAGCACACTGGCGGCCGTTACTAGTGGATCCGAGCTCGGTACCAAGCTTGATGCATAGCTTGAGTATTCT
ATAGTGTCACCTAAATAGCTTGGCGTAATCATGGTCATAGCTGTTTCCTGTGTGAAATTGTTATCCGCTC
ACAATTCCACACAACATACGAGCCGGAAGCATAAAGTGTAAAGCCTGGGGTGCCTAATGAGTGAGCTAAC
TCACATTAATTGCGTTGCGCTCACTGCCCGCTTTCCAGTCGGGAAACCTGTCGTGCCAGCTGCATTAATG
AATCGGCCAACGCGCGGGGAGAGGCGGTTTGCGTATTGGGCGCTCTTCCGCTTCCTCGCTCACTGACTCG
CTGCGCTCGGTCGTTCGGCTGCGGCGAGCGGTATCAGCTCACTCAA
